>Addgene plasmid #231669 | Flag-ZDHHC21 | addgene full sequence | sequence record 463065 | Addgene NGS Result
ATGGGCTATGAACTAATGACCCCGTAATTGATTACTATTAATAACTAGTCAATAATCAATGTCAACATGG
CGGTCATATTGGACATGAGCCAATATAAATGTACATATTATGATATAGATACAACGTATGCAATGGCCAA
TAGCCAATATTGATTTATGCTATATAACCAATGACTAATATGGCTAATTGCCAATATTGATTCAATGTAT
AGATCAGCTTGGCACTGGCCGTCGTTTTACAACGTCGTGACTGGGAAAACCCTGGCGTTACCCAACTTAA
TCGCCTTGCAGCACATCCCCCTTTCGCCAGCTGGCGTAATAGCGAAGAGGCCCGCACCGATCGCCCTTCC
CAACAGTTGCGCAGCCTGAATGGCGAATGGAAATTGTAAGCGTTAATATTTTGTTAAAATTCGCGTTAAA
TTTTTGTTAAATCAGCTCATTTTTTAACCAATAGGCCGAAATCGGCAAAATCCCTTATAAATCAAAAGAA
TAGACCGAGATAGGGT
[37 nt withheld, positions 507-543]
AAAGAACGTGGACTCCAACGTCAAAGG
[49 nt withheld, positions 571-619]
T
[91 nt withheld, positions 621-711]
G
[124 nt withheld, positions 713-836]
CAGGTGGCACTTTTCGGGGAAATGTGCGCGGAACCCCTATTTGTTTATTTTTCTAAATACATTCAAATAT
GTATCCGCTCATGAGACAATAACCCTGATAAATGCTTCAATAATATTGAAAAAGGAAGAGTATGAGTATT
CAACATTTCCGTGTCGCCCTTATTCCCTTTTTTGCGGCATTTTGCCTTCCTGTTTTTGCTCACCCAGAAA
CGCTGGTGAAAGTAAAAGATGCTGAAGATCAGTTGGGTGCACGAGTGGGTTACATCGAACTGGATCTCAA
CAGCGGTAAGATCCTTGAGAGTTTTCGCCCCGAAGAACGTTTTCCAATGATGAGCACTTTTAAAGTTCTG
CTATGTGGCGCGGTATTATCCCGTATTGACGCCGGGCAAGAGCAACTCGGTCGCCGCATACACTATTCTC
AGAATGACTTGGTTGAGTACTCACCAGTCACAGAAAAGCATCTTACGGATGGCATGACAGTAAGAGAATT
ATGCAGTGCTGCCATAACCATGAGTGATAACACTGCGGCCAACTTACTTCTGACAACGATCGGAGGACCG
AAGGAGCTAACCGCTTTTTTGCACAACATGGGGGATCATGTAACTCGCCTTGATCGTTGGGAACCGGAGC
TGAATGAAGCCATACCAAACGACGAGCGTGACACCACGATGCCTGTAGCAATGGCAACAACGTTGCGCAA
ACTATTAACTGGCGAACTACTTACTCTAGCTTCCCGGCAACAATTAATAGACTGGATGGAGGCGGATAAA
GTTGCAGGACCACTTCTGCGCTCGGCCCTTCCGGCTGGCTGGTTTATTGCTGATAAATCTGGAGCCGGTG
AGCGTGGGTCTCGCGGTATCATTGCAGCACTGGGGCCAGATGGTAAGCCCTCCCGTATCGTAGTTATCTA
CACGACGGGGAGTCAGGCAACTATGGATGAACGAAATAGACAGATCGCTGAGATAGGTGCCTCACTGATT
AAGCATTGGTAACTGTCAGACCAAGTTTACTCATATATACTTTAGATTGATTTAAAACTTCATTTTTAAT
TTAAAAGGATCTAGGTGAAGATCCTTTTTGATAATCTCATGACCAAAATCCCTTAACGTGAGTTTTCGTT
CCACTGAGCGTCAGACCCCGTAGAAAAGATCAAAGGATCTTCTTGAGATCCTTTTTTTCTGCGCGTAATC
TGCTGCTTGCAAACAAAAAAACCACCGCTACCAGCGGTGGTTTGTTTGCCGGATCAAGAGCTACCAACTC
TTTTTCCGAAGGTAACTGGCTTCAGCAGAGCGCAGATACCAAATACTGTTCTTCTAGTGTAGCCGTAGTT
AGGCCACCACTTCAAGAACTCTGTAGCACCGCCTACATACCTCGCTCTGCTAATCCTGTTACCAGTGGCT
GCTGCCAGTGGCGATAAGTCGTGTCTTACCGGGTTGGACTCAAGACGATAGTTACCGGATAAGGCGCAGC
GGTCGGGCTGAACGGGGGGTTCGTGCACACAGCCCAGCTTGGAGCGAACGACCTACACCGAACTGAGATA
CCTACAGCGTGAGCTATGAGAAAGCGCCACGCTTCCCGAAGGGAGAAAGGCGGACAGGTATCCGGTAAGC
GGCAGGGTCGGAACAGGAGAGCGCACGAGGGAGCTTCCAGGGGGAAACGCCTGGTATCTTTATAGTCCTG
TCGGGTTTCGCCACCTCTGACTTGAGCGTCGATTTTTGTGATGCTCGTCAGGGGGGCGGAGCCTATGGAA
AAACGCCAGCAACGCGGCCTTTTTACGGTTCCTGGCCTTTTGCTGGCCTTTTGCTCACATGTTCTTTCCT
GCGTTATCCCCTGATTCTGTGGATAACCGTATTACCGCCTTTGAGTGAGCTGATACCGCTCGCCGCAGCC
GAACGACCGAGCGCAGCGAGTCAGTGAGCGAGGAAGCGGAAGAGCGCCCAATACGCAAACCGCCTCTCCC
CGCGCGTTGGCCGATTCATTAATGCAGCTGGCACGACAGGTTTCCCGACTGGAAAGCGGGCAGTGAGCGC
AACGCAATTAATGTGAGTTAGCTCACTCATTAGGCACCCCAGGCTTTACACTTTATGCTTCCGGCTCGTA
TGTTGTGTGGAATTGTGAGCGGATAACAATTTCACACAGGAAACAGCTATGACATGATTACGAATTTAAT
ACGACTCACTATAGGGAATTAACTTTCTGGTTTTTCAGTTCCTCGAGGAGCTTTTTGCAAAAGCCTAGGC
CTCCAAAAAAGCCTCCTCACTACTTCTGGAATAGCTCAGAGGCCGAGGCGGCCTCGGCCTCTGCATAAAT
AAAAAAAATTAGTCAGCCATGGGGCGGAGAATGGGCGGAACTGGGCGGAGTTAGGGGCGGGATGGGCGGA
GTTAGGGGCGGGACTATGGTTGCTGACTAATTGAGATGCATGCTTTGCATACTTCTGCCTGCTGGGGAGC
CTGGGGACTTTCCACACCTGGTTGCTGACTAATTGAGATGCATGCTTTGCATACTTCTGCCTGCTGGGGA
GCCTGGGGACTTTCCACACCCTAACTGACACACATTCCACAGCCAAGCTGGCCGCGTACCCAATTCAACA
GGCATCTACTGAGTGGACCCAACGCATGAGAGGACAGTGCCAAGCAAGCAACTCAAATGTCCCACCGGTT
GGGCATGGCCAGGTAGCCTATGCTGTGTCTGGACGTCCTCCTGCTGGTATAGTTATTTTAAAATCAGAAG
GACAGGGAAGGGAGCAGTGGTTCACGCCTGTAATCCCAGCAATTTGGGAGGCCAAGGTGGGTAGATCACC
TGAGATTAGGAGTTGGAGACCAGCCTGGCCAATATGGTGAAACCCCGTCTCTACCAAAAAAACAAAAATT
AGCTGAGCCTGGTCATGCATGCCTGGAATCCCAACAACTCGGGAGGCTGAGGCAGGAGAATCGCTTGAAC
CCAGGAGGCGGAGATTGCAGTGAGCCAAGATTGTGCCACTGCACTCCAGCTTGGTTCCCAATAGACCCCG
CAGGCCCTACAGGTTGTCTTCCCAACTTGCCCCTTGCTCCATACCACCCCCCTCCACCCCATAATATTAT
AGAAGGACACCTAGTCAGACAAAATGATGCAACTTAATTTTATTAGGACAAGGCTGGTGGGCACTGGAGT
GGCAACTTCCAGGGCCAGGAGAGGCACTGGGGAGGGGTCACAGGGATGCCACCCGGGATCCTCTAGAGTC
GACTGGTACCGATATCAGATCTGACATGATTGGCAAAGTGGTAGGGAACTCGCAGTGGTTGCCTCTGCCT
GAAAGGAATGAACCACAGGATCTTCCAACGAGTGCCAAAAACTTCTGAGAAGGTCTGCTGCCATGGCTTT
CGGGGCCTCGATATATCTTCACAACAGTTTGACATCTTTTCAATAGATGTTGTATCTGTGATGATGCCAA
TTAGTTGAGTGTAAAAGAGTCCAGTTATTCCAACTAACATAGTAATGCCCATAAAGGCTGCTAGTCTCAT
TATGGCCAATTCATGTCTAAAAACAAAGAGGTCCAAATTACGCTTTTTTAGTGGAAGAAAATAGTAATAG
TGGCAGAAAGAAAACATCAGTGCGTAGCAAGTAAGAAGTTCAGTGTAGAAACACAACTGCAGAAAGAGCC
AATGATTATCTTCACCAACACAATTGTTAATCCATGGACAGTGATGATCCATTCTCCTCACACAGTGGCC
GCAGCGGCTGCAGTGATGGGAACGCTTTGGTCTCATCAAATTACACTTGTTACATAATTCCCAGAACTCC
CTTTCTCCATGTGGGATCTTGGGGTTCTCAGGGAGTCTTCCTGGATCAGTTATGGAGGCCCTCACTAAGG
CAACCAGACAGAATATGGAAATGCCATAGAATATTATTATTAATATGCCTGGAATATGTCCTTCTTCATA
GTGAGGAAAGAGGACAATTTTGGGAATTAAAACAATATTGTATAACCAAACAAAGACAATCAAACCCATG
CAGCACCAACCATGTGGGTCAACAACAAAGTGAATCCGGAGACCCATTGAATTCGCGGCCGCAAGCTTGT
CATCGTCATCCTTGTAATCGATGTCATGATCTTTATAATCACCGTCATGGTCTTTGTAGTCCATGGTTAA
TTCTGACGGTTCACTAAACGAGCTCTGCTTATATAGACCTCCCACCGTACACGCCTACCGCCCATTTGCG
TCAACGGGGCGGGGTTATTACGACATTTTGGAAAGTCCCGTTGATTTTGGTGCCAAAACAAACTCCCATT
GACGTCAATGGGGTGGAGACTTGGAAATCCCCGTGAGTCAAACCGCTATCCACGCCCATTGGTGTACTGC
CAAAACCGCATCACCATGGTAATAGCGATGACTAATACGTAGATGTACTGCCAAGTAGGAAAGTCCCGTA
AGGTCATGTACTGGGCATAATGCCAGGCGGGCCATTTACCGTCATTGACGTCAATAGGGGGCGGACTTGG
CATATGATACACTTGATGTACTGCCAAGTGGGCAGTTTACCGTAAATACTCCACCCATTGACGTCAATGG
AAAGTCCCTATTGGCGTTACTATGGGAACATACGTCATTATTGACGTCAATGGGCGGGGGTCGTTGGGCG
GTCAGCCAGGCGGGCCATTTACCGTAAGTTATGTAACGCGGAACTCCATAT
Features (pLannotate 1.2.2; 17 found; start..end, strand, type, name):
    223..377     +  CDS            lacZα (fragment): LacZα fragment of β-galactosidase; lacZ fragment
    408..836     -  rep_origin     f1 ori (sequence partly withheld): f1 bacteriophage origin of replication; arrow indicates direction of (+) strand synthesis
    863..967     +  promoter       AmpR promoter: bla
    968..1828    +  CDS            AmpR: β-lactamase; bla; confers resistance to ampicillin, carbenicillin, and related antibiotics
   1999..2587    +  rep_origin     ori: high-copy-number ColE1/pMB1/pBR322/pUC origin of replication
   2770..2862    +  CDS            lacI (fragment): lac repressor; lacI; The lac repressor binds to the lac operator to inhibit transcription in E. coli. This inhibition can be relieved by adding lactose or isopropyl-β-D-thiogalactopyranoside (IPTG).
   2875..2896    +  protein_bind   CAP binding site: CAP binding activates transcription in the presence of cAMP. E. coli catabolite activator protein
   2911..2941    +  promoter       lac promoter: promoter for the E. coli lac operon
   2949..2965    +  protein_bind   lac operator: The lac repressor binds to the lac operator to inhibit transcription in E. coli. This inhibition can be relieved by adding lactose or isopropyl-β-D-thiogalactopyranoside (IPTG). lac repressor encoded by lacI
   3003..3021    +  promoter       T7 promoter: promoter for bacteriophage T7 RNA polymerase
   3060..3389    -  promoter       SV40 promoter: SV40 enhancer and early promoter
   3418..4040    -  polyA_signal   hGH poly(A) signal: human growth hormone polyadenylation signal
   4041..4059    +  misc_feature   MCS (fragment): pUC18/19 multiple cloning site
   4079..4873    -  CDS            ZDHHC21: ZDH21_HUMAN - Experimental evidence at protein level: Swiss-Prot protein existence level 1. Palmitoyltransferase that catalyzes the addition of palmitate onto various protein substrates (PubMed:22031296). Palmitoylates sex steroid hormone receptors, including ESR1, PGR and AR, thereby regulating their targeting to the plasma membrane (PubMed:22031296). This affects rapid intracellular signaling by sex hormones via ERK and AKT kinases and the generation of cAMP, but does not affect that mediated by their nuclear receptor (PubMed:22031296). Palmitoylates FYN, regulates its localization in hair f
   4892..4957    -  CDS            3xFLAG: three tandem FLAG® epitope tags, followed by an enterokinase cleavage site
   4990..5189    -  promoter       CMV promoter: human cytomegalovirus (CMV) immediate early promoter
   5191..63      -  enhancer       CMV enhancer (across the origin): human cytomegalovirus immediate early enhancer
