[The description below was written by a language model from this plasmid's Addgene catalogue record and pLannotate feature annotations shown in this document.]
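Description:
Flag-ZDHHC21 is a mammalian expression plasmid of about 5.5 kb built on the p3XFLAG-CMV-7.1 backbone and designed to produce human ZDHHC21 carrying an N-terminal 3×FLAG tag. It is propagated in E. coli through a high-copy ColE1/pUC-type origin and selected with ampicillin via the β-lactamase gene and its native promoter. An f1 phage origin is also present, along with backbone remnants typical of pUC-derived vectors: lacZα and lacI fragments, a CAP site, the lac promoter and operator, a T7 promoter, and a fragment of the multiple cloning site. No mammalian drug-selection marker is annotated. An SV40 enhancer/early promoter element sits beyond the polyadenylation signal, but no coding sequence is annotated under its control, so the plasmid appears suited mainly to transient transfection.

The expression cassette lies on the reverse strand of the sequenced record. The human cytomegalovirus immediate-early enhancer and promoter drive strong constitutive transcription of an open reading frame that begins with three tandem FLAG epitopes followed by an enterokinase cleavage site, continues into the ZDHHC21 coding sequence, and ends at the human growth hormone polyadenylation signal. ZDHHC21 is a DHHC-family palmitoyltransferase that attaches palmitate to protein substrates, including sex steroid hormone receptors and FYN. The tag allows detection, immunoprecipitation and affinity purification of the enzyme with anti-FLAG reagents. The associated publication concerns palmitoylation of TIM-3 in immune exhaustion and antitumour immunity, which suggests use in overexpression and interaction experiments testing candidate palmitoyltransferases, although the record itself states only that the plasmid expresses human ZDHHC21 protein.
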