Addgene plasmid #231669: Flag-ZDHHC21
Purpose: Expresses human ZDHHC21protein
Depositing lab: Chunhong Ma. Depositing organization: Shandong University. Publication: Palmitoylation of TIM-3 promotes immune exhaustion and restrains antitumor immunity. Zhang Z, Ren C, Xiao R, Ma S, Liu H, Dou Y, Fan Y, Wang S, Zhan P, Gao C, Yue X, Li C, Gao L, Liang X, Wu Z, Ma C. Sci Immunol. 2024 Nov 15;9(101):eadp7302. doi: 10.1126/sciimmunol.adp7302. Epub 2024 Nov 15. PubMed 39546589.
Backbone
  Vector backbone: p3XFLAG-CMV™-7.1
  Vector type: Mammalian Expression
Growth in bacteria
  Bacterial resistance: Ampicillin, 100 μg/mL
  Growth temperature: 37°C
  Growth strain: DH5alpha
  Copy number: Unknown
Gene/Insert
  Gene/Insert name: ZDHHC21
  Species: H. sapiens (human)
  Entrez Gene: ZDHHC21 (a.k.a. DHHC-21, DHHC21, DNZ1, HSPC097)
  Tag / fusion protein: 3×Flag Tag (N terminal on insert)
Terms and licenses: Academic/Nonprofit Terms; Industry Terms: Not Available to Industry
How to cite: Flag-ZDHHC21 was a gift from Chunhong Ma (Addgene plasmid # 231669 ; http://n2t.net/addgene:231669 ; RRID:Addgene_231669)
